>Addgene plasmid #21792 | AIRAP 2: AIRAP(m1.9-T7)pGEX.KG | addgene partial sequence | sequence record 27512 | pGEX-5 5'-GGGCTGGCAAGCCACGTTTGGTG-3'
NNNNNNNNCNNNNANCGGNNCTGGTTCCGCGTGGATCCATAATGGAGTTTCCTGACTTGGGGAAGCACTG
TTCAGAACCAACTTGCAAACAGCTAGATTTTCTGCCAATAACATGCGACGCCTGTAAACAAGATTTCTGT
AAAGACCATTTTTCCTACGTGGGTCATAAGTGTCCCTTTGCGTTCAAGAAGGATGTGCAGGTGCCTGTGT
GTCCTCTCTGCAATGCCCCCATCCCTGTGAAGAGAGGTGAGATCCCAGATGTGGTGGTCGGCGAGCACAT
GGACAGAGATTGCACCTTTCACCCTGGGAGGAACAGAAACAAGGTTTTCACACATCGCTGCTCCAAAGAG
GGATGCAGGAAGAAGGAGATGCTGCAGCTGGCGTGTGCTCAGTGCCATGGCAACTTCTGCATTCAGCACA
GGCATCCTCTGGACCACAATTGCCAGGCTGGGAGCAGCTCAGCCAGCAGAGGGAGGACTTCTACATCCAG
AGCTGCTGAGCAGAAGCCATCGGGAGTCAGTTGGCTGGCCCAGCGGCTCAGGCGCACAGTGAAGTGACAG
CGAGTCTCCTGTGGGTGCCACACACCAGCTCCTTCCTGTTGGATTTTGATCTTGGGACGTGTCCTCCAAC
ACTTTTCCTGCTTCTTCTGCATCTGAGTCTTTATAGAAGAGTCTCCCATTGACTGTTCAAGTTACGGTGA
ATTGATGGCTCAGTGGGGAAAGCACTTGCCCCACAGGCATGANGACCTGANTTCATNCNNGAACTGGATG
TGACTGGNGTACACNTGTCATCTCAGCACTNNNNNNNNNNANNNNAANNNNNNCNNNNNTNNNNACNNNN
NNNNNNCCNTNNNNNNGTNNNAGGNNNNNAAANNNNNNNNTNCNNNNAAANNNNN
