>Addgene plasmid #21792 | AIRAP 2: AIRAP(m1.9-T7)pGEX.KG | addgene partial sequence | sequence record 27513 | 21792 with pGEX-5
CTGGTTCCGCGTGGATCCATAATGGAGTTTCCTGACTTGGGGAAGCACTGTTCAGAACCAACTTGCAAAC
AGCTAGATTTTCTGCCAATAACATGCGACGCCTGTAAACAAGATTTCTGTAAAGACCATTTTTCCTACGT
GGGTCATAAGTGTCCCTTTGCGTTCAAGAAGGATGTGCAGGTGCCTGTGTGTCCTCTCTGCAATGCCCCC
ATCCCTGTGAAGAGAGGTGAGATCCCAGATGTGGTGGTCGGCGAGCACATGGACAGAGATTGCACCTTTC
ACCCTGGGAGGAACAGAAACAAGGTTTTCACACATCGCTGCTCCAAAGAGGGATGCAGGAAGAAGGAGAT
GCTGCAGCTGGCGTGTGCTCAGTGCCATGGCAACTTCTGCATTCAGCACAGGCATCCTCTGGACCACAAT
TGCCAGGCTGGGAGCAGCTCAGCCAGCAGAGGGAGGACTTCTACATCCAGAGCTGCTGAGCAGAAGCCAT
CGGGAGTCAGTTGGCTGGCCCAGCGGCTCAGGCGCACAGTGAAGTGACAGCGAGTCTCCTGTGGGTGCCA
CACACCAGCTCCTTCCTGTTGGATTTTGATCTTGGGACGTGTCCTCCAACACTTTTCCTGCTTCTTCTGC
ATCTGAGTCTTTATAGAAGAGTCTCCCATTGACTGTTCAAGTTACGGTGAATTGATGGCTCAGTGGGGAA
AGCACTTGCCCCACAGGCATGANGACCTGANTTCATNCNNGAACTGGATGTGACTGGNGTACACNTGTCA
TCTCAGCACT
