[The description below was written by a language model from this plasmid's Addgene catalogue record.]
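Description:
AIRAP(m1.9-T7)pGEX.KG is a bacterial expression plasmid built on the pGEX.KG backbone (about 5 kb without insert) for producing mouse AIRAP as a glutathione S-transferase fusion protein in E. coli. It is selected with ampicillin, and the record specifies BL21, a protease-deficient strain commonly used for recombinant protein production, as the host. Copy number is listed as unknown. The record does not state the promoter or origin of replication, and no feature table is provided. pGEX-family vectors generally drive GST fusions from an IPTG-inducible tac promoter, but that is not confirmed here.

The insert is roughly 1.25 kb of mouse AIRAP (gene symbol Zfand2a), which the associated publication describes as an arsenite-inducible protein that associates with the 19S regulatory particle of the proteasome. It sits between the BamHI and XbaI sites, downstream of and in frame with the backbone-encoded N-terminal GST tag; whether those sites survived cloning is not recorded. The depositor cautions that the construction history is poorly documented. Their best guess is that the coding sequence together with the 3′ untranslated region was PCR-amplified from an earlier cloning plasmid, using a gene-specific BamHI-containing primer and a T7 primer, and then ligated as a BamHI–XbaI fragment. This would explain why the name includes "m1.9-T7" and why the insert may extend beyond the coding region.

The GST fusion allows affinity purification on glutathione resin, so the construct suits preparation of recombinant AIRAP for biochemical work such as pull-down or proteasome-binding studies, although the record does not list specific applications. Given the uncertain provenance, the insert boundaries and reading frame should be verified by sequencing.
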