Addgene plasmid #21792: AIRAP 2: AIRAP(m1.9-T7)pGEX.KG
Depositing lab: David Ron. Depositing organization: NYU Grossman School of Medicine. Publication: An arsenite-inducible 19S regulatory particle-associated protein adapts proteasomes to proteotoxicity. Stanhill A, Haynes CM, Zhang Y, Min G, Steele MC, Kalinina J, Martinez E, Pickart CM, Kong XP, Ron D. Mol Cell. 2006 Sep 15. 23(6):875-85. 10.1016/j.molcel.2006.07.023 PubMed 16973439.
Backbone
  Vector backbone: pGEX.KG
  Backbone manufacturer: ATCC
  Backbone size w/o insert (bp): 5006
  Vector type: Bacterial Expression
Growth in bacteria
  Bacterial resistance: Ampicillin, 100 μg/mL
  Growth temperature: 37°C
  Growth strain: BL21
  Growth instructions: Strain should be BL21
  Copy number: Unknown
Gene/Insert
  Gene/Insert name: AIRAP
  Species: M. musculus (mouse)
  Insert size (bp): 1250
  GenBank ID: AF224494
  Entrez Gene: Zfand2a (a.k.a. Airap, AA407930, AU016206)
  Tag / fusion protein: GST (N terminal on backbone)
  Cloning method: Restriction Enzyme; 5′ cloning site BamHI (unknown if destroyed); 3′ cloning site XbaI (unknown if destroyed)
  Sequencing primers: 5′ pGEX-5; 3′ pGEX-3
Terms and licenses: Academic/Nonprofit Terms; Industry Terms: Not Available to Industry
Depositor comments: We DO NOT have a good record for how this plasmid was constructed. The best guess is that Jin Liu used the m1.9Bam.1S primer and T7 to PCR the CDS + 3'UTR from m1.9pBS and ligated the BamH1-Xba1 fragment in frame with GST in pGEX.KG
How to cite: AIRAP 2: AIRAP(m1.9-T7)pGEX.KG was a gift from David Ron (Addgene plasmid # 21792 ; http://n2t.net/addgene:21792 ; RRID:Addgene_21792)
